Addgene plasmid #34431: KHBD00305
Depositing lab: Bart Deplancke. Depositing organization: Swiss Federal Institute of Technology (EPFL). Publication: Automated protein-DNA interaction screening of Drosophila regulatory elements. Korneel Hens, Jean-Daniel Feuz, Alina Isakova, Antonina Lagovitina, Andreas Massouras, Julien Bryois, Patrick Callaerts, Susan E. Celniker, Bart Deplancke. Nat Methods. 2011 Oct 30;8(12):1065-70. 10.1038/nmeth.1763 PubMed 22037703.
Backbone
  Vector backbone: pDONR221
  Backbone manufacturer: Invitrogen
  Backbone size w/o insert (bp): 2536
  Vector type: Gateway Donor Vector
Growth in bacteria
  Bacterial resistance: Kanamycin, 50 μg/mL
  Growth temperature: 37°C
  Growth strain: DH5alpha
  Copy number: High Copy
Gene/Insert
  Gene/Insert name: CG10021 (alt names: FBgn0004893; bowl; brother of odd with entrails limited)
  Species: D. melanogaster (fly)
  Insert size (bp): 2232
  Entrez Gene: bowl (a.k.a. Dmel_CG10021, 17-29-5, BOWL, Bowl, CG10021, Dmel\CG10021, Su(tor)2-1, l(2)c, org2)
  Cloning method: Gateway Cloning
  Sequencing primers: 5′ M13F; 3′ M13R
Terms and licenses: Academic/Nonprofit Terms; Industry Terms: Not Available to Industry
Depositor comments: Please note that the ORFs in this collection were cloned open-ended (without a stop codon).
How to cite: KHBD00305 was a gift from Bart Deplancke (Addgene plasmid # 34431 ; http://n2t.net/addgene:34431 ; RRID:Addgene_34431)
