[The description below was written by a language model from this plasmid's Addgene catalogue record.]
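Description:
KHBD00305 is a Gateway entry-type clone built in the pDONR221 donor vector backbone, carrying the open reading frame of the Drosophila melanogaster gene bowl (brother of odd with entrails limited, CG10021). The insert is recorded as about 2.2 kb in a backbone of roughly 2.5 kb without insert. The plasmid is maintained at high copy in standard E. coli cloning strains under kanamycin selection. The ORF was introduced by Gateway recombination, which replaces the donor vector's counter-selectable cassette with the insert. In such clones the insert is normally left flanked by attL recombination sites, although no feature table is provided here to confirm individual elements. M13 forward and reverse primer sites on either side of the insert are listed for sequence verification.

As a donor-vector clone, the plasmid is not an expression construct in itself. The record lists no promoter, tag or reporter driving the insert, and pDONR-based clones are meant to serve as a source from which the ORF is shuttled by LR recombination into destination vectors of choice. The depositor notes that ORFs in this collection were cloned open-ended, without a stop codon, which permits in-frame C-terminal fusions to tags or functional domains supplied by the destination vector. The clone belongs to a collection of Drosophila ORFs associated with work on automated screening of protein–DNA interactions at fly regulatory elements. Transfer of the bowl coding sequence into vectors suited to such interaction assays is therefore its likely use, though the record does not specify particular destination vectors.
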