>Addgene plasmid #34431 | KHBD00305 | depositor partial sequence | sequence record 40998 | KHBD00305 sequence 2232 bps
ATGCCCACGGAAAGCTCATCCAGCGAGATCTCCGGCGGAGGAGGCGGTGCGATACCCATGCTGCGACCTT
CCCGGATGGATCAGTTCATGAACTCGATGGCGGCGGCAGCGGCGGCGGTGGGTGGTGGCGGTCTTCCTGG
TGCGGCGGATAGGAACGGCGGATCCGGAGGATCGGATGGTGGCTCCCAGAATGGCAACGGCGATTCGCGC
AACTCATCGGCCAGCCGGATCTCAGCGTATGAAACACAGCTGGCCTATCAGCAGCATTTGGCCGGACTGC
ATGGTCCGCCGCCACCGCCACCACCATCGCATCATCGCGAGATCTCTGCCTTTGTGCCGGTTCTGCCCAC
CGGAAAGGTGCGCCCGGGTAGTAATTCCAATTACGAAATCATTGCCATGATGGCGGACAAGCGAAAGGAG
TTGGCCCTAAGGGAGGCGGCTGCGGCGGCGGCAATGTTAGGACGAGGTCCTGGAGGACCCGGCGGTCCTG
GTGTGCCACCGCCTGGAGTGTTGTACGGACCAGCTGGCGTGCCACCTCCGCCATATCTCACCGGACCGGG
TCCATCGCCCACGGGAGCCGGAAGTTTTCCATTTCCACCAGGAGCCGCCGCCGCAGCTCTATTTCCACCT
GGCCTGGGTCCTGGAATGCATGCCGGACTCGATAGGCGCCTGCTACGTGCTCCTGGTCGGGCATCGCGGC
CTAAAAAACAGTTCATCTGCAAGTTCTGCAATCGACAATTCACCAAGTCGTACAATCTGCTCATCCACGA
GAGGACACACACGGACGAGCGGCCCTATTCCTGTGATATCTGCGGCAAGGCGTTCCGGCGACAGGATCAC
CTGAGGGATCACAGGTATATTCACTCCAAGGAGAAACCCTTCAAATGCACGGAATGCGGCAAGGGATTCT
GCCAATCGAGAACCTTGGCTGTCCACAAGATCCTGCACATGGAGGAATCACCCCACAAGTGCCCCGTCTG
CAGTCGATCATTCAATCAGCGCTCCAACCTGAAGACCCATCTGCTCACCCACACGGATCACAAGCCCTAC
GAGTGCTCTTCATGCGGCAAAGTTTTCCGCCGTAACTGCGATCTACGACGCCATGCCTTGACCCATGCAG
TGGGTGAGGTCAACTCCGGGGACTATGTGGATGTGGGCGAAGAGGATGAGGCCAGAAATTTAAGTGGCGA
CGAGGAGGATTCGTTGCTGGAAGTGGACTCGCCTCGCCAGTCGCCAGTTCACAATTTGGGCGAGTCTGGA
GGATCGGGTGAGAAATCTGAGTCCGAAAGAATGAGACTCAAGCGCAAGGCAGCCATCGATCATGAGGAAA
GCGAAGAGGAGTTCGATGACTTCGACGAGGAAGAGGAACTGCAGGATCTGCCAAGAGTACACGATTTGCC
CAGGGAAGAGGACGACGACTTTGATCCCGAGGACGAGGAGCAGGCAGAAGTGGCACTAGTGGCGCGTTTC
CAGGCGAGTAAGGCTGCCGCCACATCGCAATCATCGTCGTCAGTGGGCACCAAGCCGGAACGCCAGGGAG
TCACCCACTGTCATCATGAGGGTGGTGAAACCTACACAATGCGGCCACATGGCGAGAAACATCAGGAGGA
ACCCGGGAACTCTGGCATTGCCAGCCTACCCGTTCCACCTTCCTTTGTGCGATATTCTGTACCACCTGGG
GCAGCTGGACCGCCGCCTGCACCACCTGGAGCTCCTCCGCCAACCCACCAGCACCCAGGACATCCACACT
TACTCCCACCCAACGGGGATCCCTATTTGCCCATTCTGCACGTTCGACGCGACTTGCACCACAAGAGCTT
GAACCTTTCGAAGGCTGGTGTTCCACCGCCACCACATACACCACCCACTATAATAACCCAGCCGGAGTCG
GGTAAACCACCCAATCAACCTTTGCATTCACCGCATGAAGCTATGCCCAGCTTCCTGGGATCGATACCCA
TGCGAAAGAGGATTCTTCCGGCACCGACCTTGGACTTGATGGATCCGCACCACCATCCTGGATTGGGTCA
AAGGACCTTTGTGGATAGTCCCAGCATATATGCTTTGAATATGTCGCGACATCCCCCCAGACAGCTTCTG
GGAAAACCACCGAGTACGGAAACAAGTGGAGCCACCACCGAAAAGGGACCACCAGTGGCAGCACCGCCCA
TAGCACCACCGCCTGCACCACCGAGAAGAACAGGGTTCAGCATTGAGGACATAATGAGGCGT
