>Addgene plasmid #34431 | KHBD00305 | addgene partial sequence | sequence record 42195 | M13-Rev 5'-CAGGAAACAGCTATGACC-3'
ATTTTATTTTGACTGATAGTGACCTGTTCGTTGCAACAAATTGATAAGCAATGCTTTCTTATAATGCCAA
CTTTGTACAAGAAAGTTGGCAAACGCCTCATTATGTCCTCAATGCTGAACCCTGTTCTTCTCGGTGGTGC
AGGCGGTGGTGCTATGGGCGGTGCTGCCACTGGTGGTCCCTTTTCGGTGGTGGCTCCACTTGTTTCCGTA
CTCGGTGGTTTTCCCAGAAGCTGTCTGGGGGGATGTCGCGACATATTCAAAGCATATATGCTGGGACTAT
CCACAAAGGTCCTTTGACCCAATCCAGGATGGTGGTGCGGATCCATCAAGTCCAAGGTCGGTGCCGGAAG
AATCCTCTTTCGCATGGGTATCGATCCCAGGAAGCTGGGCATAGCTTCATGCGGTGAATGCAAAGGTTGA
TTGGGTGGTTTACCCGACTCCGGCTGGGTTATTATAGTGGGTGGTGTATGTGGTGGCGGTGGAACACCAG
CCTTCGAAAGGTTCAAGCTCTTGTGGTGCAAGTCGCGTCGAACGTGCAGAATGGGCAAATAGGGATCCCC
GTTGGGTGGGAGTAAGTGTGGATGTCCTGGGTGCTGGTGGGTTGGCGGAGGAGCTCCAGGTGGTGCAGGC
GGCGGTCCAGCTGCCCCAGGTGGTACAGAATATCGCACAAAGGAAGGTGGAACGGGTAGGCTGGCAATGC
CAGAGTTCCCGGGTTCCTCCTGATGTTTCT
